>Addgene plasmid #49767 | pYes2-TaPCS1 | addgene partial sequence | sequence record 77876 | GAL1 5'-AATATACCTCTATACTTTAACGTC-3'
CGGACTACTAGCAGCTGTAATACGACTCACTATAGGGAATATTAAGCTTGGTACCGAGCTCGGATCCACT
AGTAACGGCCGCCAGTGTGGTGGAATTCAAACGAGGAGAGCCGGGCCGACCGACAGGTGGCGAGATTCCC
CGAAGCCGTCCGTACACTCGCAGCAGATCGGCCGGCGCGATGGAGGTGGCGTCGCTGTACCGGCGGGTGC
TGCCGTCGCCGCCGGCGGTGGAGTTCGCGTCGGCGGAGGGGAAGCGGCTGTTCGCGGAGGCGCTGCAGGG
CGGCACCATGGAGGGCTTCTTCAACCTCATCTCCTACTTCCAGACGCAGTCGGAGCCGGCCTTCTGCGGC
CTCGCCTCCCTCTCCGTCGTGCTCAACGCGCTGGCCATCGACCCCGGCCGGCCGTGGAAGGGGCCCTGGC
GCTGGTTCGACGAGTCCATGCTCGACTGCTGCGAGCCCCTCCACAAGGTCAAGGCCGAGGGCATCACCTT
CGGCAAGGTCGTCTGCCTCGCGCACTGCGCCGGCGCCCGGGTCCAGTCCTTCCGCGCCGACCAGACCACC
ATCCACGACTTCCGCGCCCACCTCACGCGCTGCGCCTCCTCCCAGGACTGCCACCTCATCTCCTCCTACC
ACAGGAGCCCCTTCAAGCAGACTGGGACTGGCCATTTCTCACCGATCGGCGGGTATCACGCCGAAAAGGA
CATGGCGCTCATCTTGGATGTCGCGCGCTTCAAATACCCTCCTCATTGGGTTCCATTGACGCTTCTCTGG
GATGCCATGAACACGACTGATGAAGCAACAGGGCTTCTCAGGGGGTTCATGCTTGTATCAAGGCGCAGTT
CAGCTCCTTCATTGCTCTACACAGTGAGTTGCGGCCATGG
