[The description below was written by a language model from this plasmid's Addgene catalogue record.]
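Description:
pYes2-TaPCS1 is a yeast expression plasmid built on the pYes2 backbone (about 6 kb without the insert) for producing wheat phytochelatin synthase in Saccharomyces cerevisiae. It is a shuttle vector. In E. coli it is propagated under ampicillin selection, and in yeast it is maintained through the URA3 auxotrophic marker, which restores uracil prototrophy to ura3 host strains. The record has no feature table, so replication origins and other backbone elements are not itemised, and the bacterial copy number is recorded as unknown.

The payload is TaPCS1, the phytochelatin synthase gene from Triticum aestivum, placed under the GAL1 promoter. GAL1 is a tightly regulated yeast promoter that is induced by galactose and repressed by glucose, so expression of the wheat enzyme can be switched on by changing the carbon source. The listed sequencing primers, GAL1 at the 5′ end and CYC1 at the 3′ end, suggest that the insert lies between the promoter and a CYC1 terminator region, although the terminator is not itself listed as a feature. No epitope tags or fusion partners are recorded, and the cloning method and insert size are not stated.

Phytochelatin synthases make phytochelatins, cysteine-rich peptides derived from glutathione that chelate heavy metals such as cadmium. In keeping with the associated work on toxic metal tolerance conferred by plant and yeast phytochelatin synthases, this construct suits heterologous expression studies in yeast. Examples include testing whether TaPCS1 increases metal tolerance or drives phytochelatin synthesis in the host cells.
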