Addgene plasmid #49767: pYes2-TaPCS1
Purpose: Expresses wheat phytochelatin synthase (TaPCS1) in Saccharomyces Cerevisiae
Depositing lab: Julian Schroeder. Depositing organization: University of California, San Diego (UCSD). Publication: Tolerance to toxic metals by a gene family of phytochelatin synthases from plants and yeast. Clemens S, Kim EJ, Neumann D, Schroeder JI. EMBO J. 1999 Jun 15;18(12):3325-33. 10.1093/emboj/18.12.3325 PubMed 10369673.
Backbone
  Vector backbone: pYes2
  Backbone size w/o insert (bp): 6000
  Vector type: Yeast Expression
  Selectable markers: URA3
Growth in bacteria
  Bacterial resistance: Ampicillin, 100 μg/mL
  Growth temperature: 37°C
  Growth strain: DH5alpha
  Copy number: Unknown
Gene/Insert
  Gene/Insert name: TaPCS1 (alt name: wheat phytochelatin synthase)
  Species: Triticum aestivum
  Entrez Gene: PCS1
  Promoter: GAL1
  Cloning method: Unknown
  Sequencing primers: 5′ GAL1; 3′ CYC1
Resource information
  A portion of this plasmid was derived from a plasmid made by: Dr. Stephan Clemens
Terms and licenses: Academic/Nonprofit Terms; Industry Terms: Not Available to Industry
How to cite: pYes2-TaPCS1 was a gift from Julian Schroeder (Addgene plasmid # 49767 ; http://n2t.net/addgene:49767 ; RRID:Addgene_49767)
